Addgene plasmid #166153: pDONR221-ADCK3(1of3)
Purpose: Gateway entry vector for N. furzeri ADCK3
Depositing lab: Daniel Jarosz. Depositing organization: Stanford University. Publication: Tissue-specific landscape of protein aggregation and quality control in an aging vertebrate. Chen YR, Harel I, Singh PP, Ziv I, Moses E, Goshtchevsky U, Machado BE, Brunet A, Jarosz DF. Dev Cell. 2024 Jul 22;59(14):1892-1911.e13. doi: 10.1016/j.devcel.2024.04.014. Epub 2024 May 28. PubMed 38810654.
Backbone
  Vector backbone: pDONR221
  Vector type: Gateway Entry Vector
Growth in bacteria
  Bacterial resistance: Kanamycin, 50 μg/mL
  Growth temperature: 37°C
  Growth strain: DH5alpha
  Copy number: High Copy
Gene/Insert
  Gene/Insert name: ADCK3(1of3)
  Species: N. furzeri
  Insert size (bp): 1755
  Cloning method: Gateway Cloning
Terms and licenses: Academic/Nonprofit Terms; Industry Terms: Not Available to Industry
Depositor comments: Stopless entry clone. Please visit https://doi.org/10.1101/2022.02.26.482120 for bioRxiv preprint. Also see Harel and Chen et al. 2024 (https://doi.org/10.1016/j.celrep.2023.112787)
How to cite: pDONR221-ADCK3(1of3) was a gift from Daniel Jarosz (Addgene plasmid # 166153 ; http://n2t.net/addgene:166153 ; RRID:Addgene_166153)
