[The description below was written by a language model from this plasmid's Addgene catalogue record and pLannotate feature annotations shown in this document.]
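Description:
pDONR221-ADCK3(1of3) is a Gateway entry clone built on the pDONR221 backbone, carrying the coding sequence for ADCK3 from the African turquoise killifish, Nothobranchius furzeri. The "(1of3)" suffix presumably distinguishes one of several ADCK3-type genes or annotations in this species, although the record does not explain it. The plasmid is about 4.3 kb and is maintained in E. coli at high copy through a ColE1/pUC-type origin, with selection by kanamycin via the aminoglycoside phosphotransferase (KanR) gene.

The 1,755 bp insert lies between attL1 and attL2, the recombination sites produced by a BP reaction and used by LR Clonase to move the open reading frame, in a defined orientation, into any attR-containing destination vector. Automated annotation identifies much of the insert by homology to zebrafish coq8a (also known as adck3), which fits the stated identity of the gene. That match covers only part of the insert, as expected for a cross-species comparison. The depositor describes this as a stopless entry clone, so the ORF lacks its native stop codon and can be read through attL2-derived sequence into a C-terminal tag or reporter supplied by the destination vector. Upstream of attL1, the rrnB T1 and T2 terminators shield the insert from read-through transcription from the backbone. A T7 promoter sits just outside attL2, and the short lacI and lacZα fragments are backbone remnants with no functional role.

The entry vector has no promoter for expressing the insert itself, so it serves as a shuttle for building expression constructs. It was deposited in connection with work on tissue-specific protein aggregation and quality control in an aging vertebrate.
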