Features (pLannotate 1.2.2; 10 found; start..end, strand, type, name):
    121..213     +  CDS            lacI (fragment): lac repressor; lacI; The lac repressor binds to the lac operator to inhibit transcription in E. coli. This inhibition can be relieved by adding lactose or isopropyl-β-D-thiogalactopyranoside (IPTG).
    268..295     -  terminator     rrnB T2 terminator: transcription terminator T2 from the E. coli rrnB gene
    427..470     +  terminator     rrnB T1 terminator: Escherichia coli rrnB; transcription terminator T1 from the E. coli rrnB gene
    517..553     -  CDS            lacZα (fragment): LacZα fragment of β-galactosidase; lacZ fragment
    569..668     +  protein_bind   attL1: mutant version of attL; recombination site for the Gateway® LR reaction LR Clonase™
    950..2449    +  CDS            coq8a (fragment): COQ8A_DANRE - Also known as adck3 From Danio rerio (Zebrafish) (Brachydanio rerio).
   2442..2541    -  protein_bind   attL2: mutant version of attL; recombination site for the Gateway® LR reaction LR Clonase™
   2559..2577    -  promoter       T7 promoter: promoter for bacteriophage T7 RNA polymerase
   2711..3520    +  CDS            KanR: aminoglycoside phosphotransferase; aph(3')-Ia; confers resistance to kanamycin in bacteria or G418 (Geneticin®) in eukaryotes
   3667..4255    +  rep_origin     ori: high-copy-number ColE1/pMB1/pBR322/pUC origin of replication
>Addgene plasmid #166153 | pDONR221-ADCK3(1of3) | addgene full sequence | sequence record 328982 | Addgene NGS Result
CTTTCCTGCGTTATCCCCTGATTCTGTGGATAACCGTATTACCGCCTTTGAGTGAGCTGATACCGCTCGC
CGCAGCCGAACGACCGAGCGCAGCGAGTCAGTGAGCGAGGAAGCGGAAGAGCGCCCAATACGCAAACCGC
CTCTCCCCGCGCGTTGGCCGATTCATTAATGCAGCTGGCACGACAGGTTTCCCGACTGGAAAGCGGGCAG
TGAGCGCAACGCAATTAATACGCGTACCGCTAGCCAGGAAGAGTTTGTAGAAACGCAAAAAGGCCATCCG
TCAGGATGGCCTTCTGCTTAGTTTGATGCCTGGCAGTTTATGGCGGGCGTCCTGCCCGCCACCCTCCGGG
CCGTTGCTTCACAACGTTCAAATCCGCTCCCGGCGGATTTGTCCTACTCAGGAGAGCGTTCACCGACAAA
CAACAGATAAAACGAAAGGCCCAGTCTTCCGACTGAGCCTTTCGTTTTATTTGATGCCTGGCAGTTCCCT
ACTCTCGCGTTAACGCTAGCATGGATGTTTTCCCAGTCACGACGTTGTAAAACGACGGCCAGTCTTAAGC
TCGGGCCCCAAATAATGATTTTATTTTGACTGATAGTGACCTGTTCGTTGCAACAAATTGATGAGCAATG
CTTTTTTATAATGCCAACTTTGTACAAAAAAGCAGGCTTCGAAGGAGATAACAAAATGACAGGTGACTCT
GTGGTCTGGAGAGGTCTGAGATGGGTGAAGGCAGCCAGCAGAGCCCCAACAAGCAGTCTGCTACACCTTC
ACCCCCCTGGATCAGCAAGGATGGAGCATTGCCTCCACAGACTCGCATCAGCGCAGCTTCACAGATACTC
AACCGTGAGCGCTTGCTTCAGCTCCGGCTTCTCTGGAGGTTTAAACGGCAGTCTGGGGACGACCGGCAGA
GGGTTTGGTGCTAAACATGTGGAGTACCACAGGAAGTGGCCGTGCCAGCTGTTTTCTGGTCAGACGCGCC
AGTTTAACCAGGACGGCTCCACAGTGGGCCGGCTGACGTCAGACGACATCCAGAAAGCCAGAAAAGCCAA
GAAAACTGAAGCCAAGGAATATAAACAATCGCTCAGCGACCGTTCCAGAGAGAGGAAGGTGCCCGTCACA
CGGATAGGACGGCTGGTGAATTTTGGAGGCCTGGCATTTGGACTTGGACTTGGAGCGCTTGCAGAGGTGG
CGAAGAACAGTTTCAAACCCAAACAACAAGTTTTTTCAGGAAGCAAAAAGGCCGTTCTGGACTCCAATCC
TTTCCTGTCTGAAGCTAACGCTGAAAGGATCGTCCGAACCCTCTGCAAAGTCCGGGGGGCCGCTCTGAAA
ATAGGACAGATGCTCAGTATTCAGGACGACGCCTTCATGAACCCTCAGCTGGCTAAAATCTTCGAGCGCG
TTCGTCAGAGTGCTGACTTCATGCCCTCTAAGCAGATGATGAAAATCATCAACAACGATCTGGGTCCGAA
CTGGAGGGACCAGCTGGAGTACTTTGAGGAGAAGCCGTTTGCAGCTGCCTCCATCGGTCAGGTGCACTTA
GGGAGGTTGAAGGATGGCAGAGAAGTGGCCATGAAGATCCAGTACCCTGGAATTGCCAAAAGCATCAACA
GTGACGTTCGTAACATCATGACGGCTCTGAGTTTAAGCAACGCTCTGCCTCAAGGTTTGTTCCCCGAGCA
TCTGATCGAGGTCATGAGTCATGAACTGGCCCTGGAGTGTGATTACATAAGAGAGGCTAAATGTGCCCGA
AAGTTTCAAGAGCTGCTGAAGGACCACCCTTTCTTCTACGTGCCTGACGTGATCGACGAGCTGAGCAGCG
AGCGCGTCTTCACCACAACCCTGGTGTCTGGTTTCCCCCTGGACCGGGCCACGGATCTCCCCCAGGAGCT
CAGGAATGAGATCTGCGAGCAGATCCTAATTTTGTGCCTGAGAGAACTTTTCGAGTTCAGATTCATGCAG
ACGGATCCAAACTGGTCCAACTTCTTCTATGATCCACAACTTCACAAGGTTGCCCTGTTGGACTTTGGAG
CCACGCGAGAGTTTGACAAGAGTTTCACTGACGCCTACATCGAGGTCATCAAGGCGGCTGCAGATCAGGA
CCGAGAAAAAGTCCTGCTCAGATCCAGAGACATGAAGTTCCTCACGGGATTCGAGTCAAAGGCGATGGAG
AACGCCCACGTGGAGGCGGTGATGATCCTCGGAGAGGCCTTCTCCTCAGAAAAAGCCTTCGACTTCGGAG
AGCAGAGCACCACCGAGCGCATCCACCAGCTGATCCCGGTGATGCTGAGGGAGCGGCTGACGCCCCCGCC
GGAGGAAACCTACTCCCTCCACAGGAAGATGGGCGGCTCCTTCCTCATCTGCTCCAAACTAAAAGCTAAA
ATCTGCTGTAAGCACATGTTCCAGGAGGCCTACAGGAACTACCAGAGAGGCCTGGACCCCGACCCAGCTT
TCTTGTACAAAGTTGGCATTATAAGAAAGCATTGCTTATCAATTTGTTGCAACGAACAGGTCACTATCAG
TCAAAATAAAATCATTATTTGCCATCCAGCTGATATCCCCTATAGTGAGTCGTATTACATGGTCATAGCT
GTTTCCTGGCAGCTCTGGCCCGTGTCTCAAAATCTCTGATGTTACATTGCACAAGATAAAAATATATCAT
CATGAACAATAAAACTGTCTGCTTACATAAACAGTAATACAAGGGGTGTTATGAGCCATATTCAACGGGA
AACGTCGAGGCCGCGATTAAATTCCAACATGGATGCTGATTTATATGGGTATAAATGGGCTCGCGATAAT
GTCGGGCAATCAGGTGCGACAATCTATCGCTTGTATGGGAAGCCCGATGCGCCAGAGTTGTTTCTGAAAC
ATGGCAAAGGTAGCGTTGCCAATGATGTTACAGATGAGATGGTCAGACTAAACTGGCTGACGGAATTTAT
GCCTCTTCCGACCATCAAGCATTTTATCCGTACTCCTGATGATGCATGGTTACTCACCACTGCGATCCCC
GGAAAAACAGCATTCCAGGTATTAGAAGAATATCCTGATTCAGGTGAAAATATTGTTGATGCGCTGGCAG
TGTTCCTGCGCCGGTTGCATTCGATTCCTGTTTGTAATTGTCCTTTTAACAGCGATCGCGTATTTCGTCT
CGCTCAGGCGCAATCACGAATGAATAACGGTTTGGTTGATGCGAGTGATTTTGATGACGAGCGTAATGGC
TGGCCTGTTGAACAAGTCTGGAAAGAAATGCATAAACTTTTGCCATTCTCACCGGATTCAGTCGTCACTC
ATGGTGATTTCTCACTTGATAACCTTATTTTTGACGAGGGGAAATTAATAGGTTGTATTGATGTTGGACG
AGTCGGAATCGCAGACCGATACCAGGATCTTGCCATCCTATGGAACTGCCTCGGTGAGTTTTCTCCTTCA
TTACAGAAACGGCTTTTTCAAAAATATGGTATTGATAATCCTGATATGAATAAATTGCAGTTTCATTTGA
TGCTCGATGAGTTTTTCTAATCAGAATTGGTTAATTGGTTGTAACACTGGCAGAGCATTACGCTGACTTG
ACGGGACGGCGCAAGCTCATGACCAAAATCCCTTAACGTGAGTTACGCGTCGTTCCACTGAGCGTCAGAC
CCCGTAGAAAAGATCAAAGGATCTTCTTGAGATCCTTTTTTTCTGCGCGTAATCTGCTGCTTGCAAACAA
AAAAACCACCGCTACCAGCGGTGGTTTGTTTGCCGGATCAAGAGCTACCAACTCTTTTTCCGAAGGTAAC
TGGCTTCAGCAGAGCGCAGATACCAAATACTGTTCTTCTAGTGTAGCCGTAGTTAGGCCACCACTTCAAG
AACTCTGTAGCACCGCCTACATACCTCGCTCTGCTAATCCTGTTACCAGTGGCTGCTGCCAGTGGCGATA
AGTCGTGTCTTACCGGGTTGGACTCAAGACGATAGTTACCGGATAAGGCGCAGCGGTCGGGCTGAACGGG
GGGTTCGTGCACACAGCCCAGCTTGGAGCGAACGACCTACACCGAACTGAGATACCTACAGCGTGAGCTA
TGAGAAAGCGCCACGCTTCCCGAAGGGAGAAAGGCGGACAGGTATCCGGTAAGCGGCAGGGTCGGAACAG
GAGAGCGCACGAGGGAGCTTCCAGGGGGAAACGCCTGGTATCTTTATAGTCCTGTCGGGTTTCGCCACCT
CTGACTTGAGCGTCGATTTTTGTGATGCTCGTCAGGGGGGCGGAGCCTATGGAAAAACGCCAGCAACGCG
GCCTTTTTACGGTTCCTGGCCTTTTGCTGGCCTTTTGCTCACATGTT
