>Addgene plasmid #166153 | pDONR221-ADCK3(1of3) | depositor partial sequence | sequence record 322702 | insert sequence
ATGACAGGTGACTCTGTGGTCTGGAGAGGTCTGAGATGGGTGAAGGCAGCCAGCAGAGCCCCAACAAGCA
GTCTGCTACACCTTCACCCCCCTGGATCAGCAAGGATGGAGCATTGCCTCCACAGACTCGCATCAGCGCA
GCTTCACAGATACTCAACCGTGAGCGCTTGCTTCAGCTCCGGCTTCTCTGGAGGTTTAAACGGCAGTCTG
GGGACGACCGGCAGAGGGTTTGGTGCTAAACATGTGGAGTACCACAGGAAGTGGCCGTGCCAGCTGTTTT
CTGGTCAGACGCGCCAGTTTAACCAGGACGGCTCCACAGTGGGCCGGCTGACGTCAGACGACATCCAGAA
AGCCAGAAAAGCCAAGAAAACTGAAGCCAAGGAATATAAACAATCGCTCAGCGACCGTTCCAGAGAGAGG
AAGGTGCCCGTCACACGGATAGGACGGCTGGTGAATTTTGGAGGCCTGGCATTTGGACTTGGACTTGGAG
CGCTTGCAGAGGTGGCGAAGAACAGTTTCAAACCCAAACAACAAGTTTTTTCAGGAAGCAAAAAGGCCGT
TCTGGACTCCAATCCTTTCCTGTCTGAAGCTAACGCTGAAAGGATCGTCCGAACCCTCTGCAAAGTCCGG
GGGGCCGCTCTGAAAATAGGACAGATGCTCAGTATTCAGGACGACGCCTTCATGAACCCTCAGCTGGCTA
AAATCTTCGAGCGCGTTCGTCAGAGTGCTGACTTCATGCCCTCTAAGCAGATGATGAAAATCATCAACAA
CGATCTGGGTCCGAACTGGAGGGACCAGCTGGAGTACTTTGAGGAGAAGCCGTTTGCAGCTGCCTCCATC
GGTCAGGTGCACTTAGGGAGGTTGAAGGATGGCAGAGAAGTGGCCATGAAGATCCAGTACCCTGGAATTG
CCAAAAGCATCAACAGTGACGTTCGTAACATCATGACGGCTCTGAGTTTAAGCAACGCTCTGCCTCAAGG
TTTGTTCCCCGAGCATCTGATCGAGGTCATGAGTCATGAACTGGCCCTGGAGTGTGATTACATAAGAGAG
GCTAAATGTGCCCGAAAGTTTCAAGAGCTGCTGAAGGACCACCCTTTCTTCTACGTGCCTGACGTGATCG
ACGAGCTGAGCAGCGAGCGCGTCTTCACCACAACCCTGGTGTCTGGTTTCCCCCTGGACCGGGCCACGGA
TCTCCCCCAGGAGCTCAGGAATGAGATCTGCGAGCAGATCCTAATTTTGTGCCTGAGAGAACTTTTCGAG
TTCAGATTCATGCAGACGGATCCAAACTGGTCCAACTTCTTCTATGATCCACAACTTCACAAGGTTGCCC
TGTTGGACTTTGGAGCCACGCGAGAGTTTGACAAGAGTTTCACTGACGCCTACATCGAGGTCATCAAGGC
GGCTGCAGATCAGGACCGAGAAAAAGTCCTGCTCAGATCCAGAGACATGAAGTTCCTCACGGGATTCGAG
TCAAAGGCGATGGAGAACGCCCACGTGGAGGCGGTGATGATCCTCGGAGAGGCCTTCTCCTCAGAAAAAG
CCTTCGACTTCGGAGAGCAGAGCACCACCGAGCGCATCCACCAGCTGATCCCGGTGATGCTGAGGGAGCG
GCTGACGCCCCCGCCGGAGGAAACCTACTCCCTCCACAGGAAGATGGGCGGCTCCTTCCTCATCTGCTCC
AAACTAAAAGCTAAAATCTGCTGTAAGCACATGTTCCAGGAGGCCTACAGGAACTACCAGAGAGGCCTGG
ACCCC
